Addgene plasmid #241276: pACT-HAB1
Purpose: Yeast two hybrid vector expressing AD-HAB1
Depositing lab: Sean Cutler. Depositing organization: University of California, Riverside. Publication: Abscisic acid inhibits type 2C protein phosphatases via the PYR/PYL family of START proteins. Park SY, Fung P, Nishimura N, Jensen DR, Fujii H, Zhao Y, Lumba S, Santiago J, Rodrigues A, Chow TF, Alfred SE, Bonetta D, Finkelstein R, Provart NJ, Desveaux D, Rodriguez PL, McCourt P, Zhu JK, Schroeder JI, Volkman BF, Cutler SR. Science. 2009 May 22;324(5930):1068-71. doi: 10.1126/science.1173041. Epub 2009 Apr 30. PubMed 19407142.
Backbone
  Vector backbone: pACT
  Vector type: Yeast Expression
Growth in bacteria
  Bacterial resistance: Ampicillin, 100 μg/mL
  Growth temperature: 37°C
  Growth strain: DH5alpha
  Copy number: High Copy
Gene/Insert
  Gene/Insert name: HAB1
  Species: A. thaliana (mustard weed)
  Mutation: NA
  Entrez Gene: HAB1 (a.k.a. AT1G72770, AtHAB1, F28P22.4, F28P22_4, HYPERSENSITIVE TO ABA1, homology to ABI1)
  Cloning method: Restriction Enzyme; 5′ cloning site Unknown (unknown if destroyed)
Terms and licenses: Academic/Nonprofit Terms; Industry Terms: Not Available to Industry
Depositor comments: Cutler lab uses this with yeast strain Mav99 but has tested it with Mav203 (commercially available) and it works well with that strain too. Please visit https://doi.org/10.1101/2025.05.15.654352 for bioRxiv preprint.
How to cite: pACT-HAB1 was a gift from Sean Cutler (Addgene plasmid # 241276 ; http://n2t.net/addgene:241276 ; RRID:Addgene_241276)
