[The description below was written by a language model from this plasmid's Addgene catalogue record and pLannotate feature annotations shown in this document.]
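Description:
pACT-HAB1 is a yeast two-hybrid "prey" plasmid built on the pACT backbone, a yeast–E. coli shuttle vector of about 9.5 kb. In bacteria it is maintained by a high-copy ColE1/pMB1-type origin and selected with ampicillin through the TEM beta-lactamase gene. A pBR322-derived bom site and a small remnant of rop are also present. In Saccharomyces cerevisiae it replicates episomally from the 2μ origin, and it is selected by leucine prototrophy through the LEU2 marker, which is driven by its own promoter. Short annotated fragments of yeast genes (NFS1, RAF1) appear to be flanking sequence carried along with the LEU2 and 2μ segments rather than functional parts.

The expression cassette uses the yeast ADH1 promoter to drive a fusion protein made up of an SV40 large T antigen nuclear localization signal, the GAL4 transcriptional activation domain (AD) and the Arabidopsis thaliana HAB1 coding sequence. Transcription ends at the ADH1 terminator, which is preceded by a short ADH1 coding fragment. The HAB1 feature spans the numbering origin of the circular sequence. A single loxP site lies just downstream of the terminator; the record assigns it no function in this construct. The cloning sites used to insert HAB1 are not recorded, and no mutation is noted.

HAB1 is a type 2C protein phosphatase that represses abscisic acid (ABA) signaling. The AD-HAB1 fusion is meant to be co-expressed with a GAL4 DNA-binding-domain fusion partner, so that interaction reconstitutes GAL4 activity and switches on reporter genes. The associated publication concerns ABA-dependent inhibition of PP2Cs by PYR/PYL START-family proteins, which suggests use in testing such interactions. The depositor notes that it works in yeast strains Mav99 and Mav203.
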