Features (pLannotate 1.2.2; 17 found; start..end, strand, type, name):
    530..664     +  CDS            ADH1 (fragment): ADH1_YEAST - Also known as ADC1. Experimental evidence at protein level: Swiss-Prot protein existence level 1. This isozyme preferentially catalyzes the conversion of primary unbranched alcohols to their corresponding aldehydes. Also shows activity toward secondary alcohols. From Saccharomyces cerevisiae (strain ATCC 204508 / S288c) (Baker's yeast).
    668..855     +  terminator     ADH1 terminator: S. cerevisiae ADH1; transcription terminator for the S. cerevisiae alcohol dehydrogenase 1 (ADH1) gene
    876..909     +  protein_bind   loxP: Cre-mediated recombination occurs in the 8-bp core sequence (GCATACAT). Cre recombinase
    934..1056    +  CDS            NFS1 (fragment): NFS1_YEAST - Also known as SPL1 From Saccharomyces cerevisiae (strain ATCC 204508 / S288c) (Baker's yeast).
   1417..2511    -  CDS            LEU2: 3-isopropylmalate dehydrogenase, required for leucine biosynthesis; S. cerevisiae LEU2; yeast auxotrophic marker
   2512..2916    -  promoter       LEU2 promoter: S. cerevisiae LEU2
   2916..3239    +  CDS            RAF1 (fragment): RAF_YEAST - Experimental evidence at transcript level: Swiss-Prot protein existence level 2. Antagonizes transcriptional repression of recombinase FLP by REP1-REP2. May play a role in plasmid partitioning. From Saccharomyces cerevisiae (strain ATCC 204508 / S288c) (Baker's yeast).
   3393..4735    -  rep_origin     2μ ori: yeast 2μ plasmid origin of replication
   5179..5283    +  promoter       AmpR promoter: bla
   5284..6141    +  CDS            bla: BLAT_ECOLX - Experimental evidence at protein level: Swiss-Prot protein existence level 1. TEM-type are the most prevalent beta-lactamases in enterobacteria; they hydrolyze the beta-lactam bond in susceptible beta-lactam antibiotics, thus conferring resistance to penicillins and cephalosporins. TEM-3 and TEM-4 are capable of hydrolyzing cefotaxime and ceftazidime. TEM-5 is capable of hydrolyzing ceftazidime. TEM-6 is capable of hydrolyzing ceftazidime and aztreonam. TEM-8/CAZ-2, TEM- 16/CAZ-7 and TEM-24/CAZ-6 are markedly active against ceftazidime. IRT- 4 shows resistance to beta-lactamase in
   6315..6903    +  rep_origin     ori: high-copy-number ColE1/pMB1/pBR322/pUC origin of replication
   7089..7229    -  misc_feature   bom: basis of mobility region from pBR322
   7331..7371    -  CDS            rop (fragment): Rop protein, which maintains plasmids at low copy number; rop
   7371..7767    +  promoter       ADH1 promoter: S. cerevisiae ADH1; promoter for alcohol dehydrogenase 1
   7813..7832    +  CDS            SV40 NLS (fragment): nuclear localization signal of SV40 (simian virus 40) large T antigen
   7849..8190    +  CDS            GAL4 activation domain: activation domain of the GAL4 transcriptional activator; Saccharomyces cerevisiae GAL4 (truncated)
   8221..219     +  CDS            HAB1 (across the origin) (sequence partly withheld): P2C16_ARATH - Also known as P2C-HA. Experimental evidence at protein level: Swiss-Prot protein existence level 1. Key component and repressor of the abscisic acid (ABA) signaling pathway that regulates numerous ABA responses, such as stomatal closure, seed germination and inhibition of vegetative growth. Confers enhanced sensitivity to drought. From Arabidopsis thaliana (Mouse-ear cress).
>Addgene plasmid #241276 | pACT-HAB1 | addgene full sequence | sequence record 484548 | Addgene NGS Result
[219 nt withheld, positions 1-219]
TGAAGCTTAATTACAAGCAGTACGCTTACTTACTTTTTTTTTTACTGGGGGGAGAGGTAAATCTCGAGAG
ATCTATGAATCGTAGATACTGAAAAACCCCGCAAGTTCACTTCAACTGTGCATCGTGCACCATCTCAATT
TCTTTCATTTATACATCGTTTTGCCTTCTTTTATGTAACTATACTCCTCTAAGTTTCAATCTTGGCCATG
TAACCTCTGATCTATAGAATTTTTTAAATGACTAGAATTAATGCCCATCTTTTTTTTGGACCTAAATTCT
TCATGAAAATATATTACGAGGGCTTATTCAGAAGCTTTGGACTTCTTCGCCAGAGGTTTGGTCAAGTCTC
CAATCAAGGTTGTCGGCTTGTCTACCTTGCCAGAAATTTACGAAAAGATGGAAAAGGGTCAAATCGTTGG
TAGATACGTTGTTGACACTTCTAAATAAGCGAATTTCTTATGATTTATGATTTTTATTATTAAATAAGTT
ATAAAAAAAATAAGTGTATACAAATTTTAAAGTGACTCTTAGGTTTTAAAACGAAAATTCTTATTCTTGA
GTAACTCTTTCCTGTAGGTCAGGTTGCTTTCTCAGGTATAGCATGAGGTCGCTCTTATTGACCACACCTC
TACCGGCATGCCGGTCGAGGGACCTAATAACTTCGTATAGCATACATTATACGAAGTTATATTAAGGGTT
ATTGAATATGATCGGAATTGGTCGACTACGTCGTTAAGGCCGTTTCTGACAGAGTAAAATTCTTGAGGGA
ACTTTCACCATTATGGGAAATGGTTCAAGAAGGTATTGACTTAAACTCCATCAAATGGTCAGGTCATTGA
GTGTTTTTTATTTGTTGTATTTTTTTTTTTTAGAGAAAATCCTCCAATATATAAATTAGGAATCATAGTT
TCATGATTTTCTGTTACACCTAACTTTTTGTGTGGTGCCCTCCTCCTTGTCAATATTAATGTTAAAGTGC
AATTCTTTTTCCTTATCACGTTGAGCCATTAGTATCAATTTGCTTACCTGTATTCCTTTACATCCTCCTT
TTTCTCCTTCTTGATAAATGTATGTAGATTGCGTATATAGTTTCGTCTACCCTATGAACATATTCCATTT
TGTAATTTCGTGTCGTTTCTATTATGAATTTCATTTATAAAGTTTATGTACAAATATCATAAAAAAAGAG
AATCTTTTTAAGCAAGGATTTTCTTAACTTCTTCGGCGACAGCATCACCGACTTCGGTGGTACTGTTGGA
ACCACCTAAATCACCAGTTCTGATACCTGCATCCAAAACCTTTTTAACTGCATCTTCAATGGCCTTACCT
TCTTCAGGCAAGTTCAATGACAATTTCAACATCATTGCAGCAGACAAGATAGTGGCGATAGGGTTGACCT
TATTCTTTGGCAAATCTGGAGCAGAACCGTGGCATGGTTCGTACAAACCAAATGCGGTGTTCTTGTCTGG
CAAAGAGGCCAAGGACGCAGATGGCAACAAACCCAAGGAACCTGGGATAACGGAGGCTTCATCGGAGATG
ATATCACCAAACATGTTGCTGGTGATTATAATACCATTTAGGTGGGTTGGGTTCTTAACTAGGATCATGG
CGGCAGAATCAATCAATTGATGTTGAACCTTCAATGTAGGGAATTCGTTCTTGATGGTTTCCTCCACAGT
TTTTCTCCATAATCTTGAAGAGGCCAAAACATTAGCTTTATCCAAGGACCAAATAGGCAATGGTGGCTCA
TGTTGTAGGGCCATGAAAGCGGCCATTCTTGTGATTCTTTGCACTTCTGGAACGGTGTATTGTTCACTAT
CCCAAGCGACACCATCACCATCGTCTTCCTTTCTCTTACCAAAGTAAATACCTCCCACTAATTCTCTGAC
AACAACGAAGTCAGTACCTTTAGCAAATTGTGGCTTGATTGGAGATAAGTCTAAAAGAGAGTCGGATGCA
AAGTTACATGGTCTTAAGTTGGCGTACAATTGAAGTTCTTTACGGATTTTTAGTAAACCTTGTTCAGGTC
TAACACTACCGGTACCCCATTTAGGACCACCCACAGCACCTAACAAAACGGCATCAGCCTTCTTGGAGGC
TTCCAGCGCCTCATCTGGAAGTGGAACACCTGTAGCATCGATAGCAGCACCACCAATTAAATGATTTTCG
AAATCGAACTTGACATTGGAACGAACATCAGAAATAGCTTTAAGAACCTTAATGGCTTCGGCTGTGATTT
CTTGACCAACGTGGTCACCTGGCAAAACGACGATCTTCTTAGGGGCAGACATTAGAATGGTATATCCTTG
AAATATATATATATATTGCTGAAATGTAAAAGGTAAGAAAAGTTAGAAAGTAAGACGATTGCTAACCACC
TATTGGAAAAAACAATAGGTCCTTAAATAATATTGTCAACTTCAAGTATTGTGATGCAAGCATTTAGTCA
TGAACGCTTCTCTATTCTATATGAAAAGCCGGTTCCGGCGCTCTCACCTTTCCTTTTTCTCCCAATTTTT
CAGTTGAAAAAGGTATATGCGTCAGGCGACCTCTGAAATTAACAAAAAATTTCCAGTCATCGAATTTGAT
TCTGTGCGATAGCGCCCCTGTGTGTTCTCGTTATGTTGAGGAAAAAAATAATGGTTGCTAAGAGATTCGA
ACTCTTGCATCTTACGATACTGAGTATTCCCACAGTTCCTTACCACTCTTTTGTTACTCTATTGATCCAG
CTCAGCAAAGGCAGTGTGATCTAAGATTCTATCTTCGCGATGTAGTAAAACTAGCTAGACCGAGAAAGAG
ACTAGAAATGCAAAAGGCACTTCTACAATGGCTGCCATCATTATTATCCGATGTGACGCTGCAGCTTCTC
AATGATATTCGAATACGCTTTGAGGAGATACAGCCTAATATCCGACAAACTGTTTTACAGATTTACGATC
GTACTTGTTACCCATCATTGAATTTTGAACATCCGAACCTGGGAGTTTTCCCTGAAACAGATAGTATATT
TGAACCTGTATAATAATATATAGTCTAGCGCTTTACGGAAGACAATGTATGTATTTCGGTTCCTGGAGAA
ACTATTGCATCTATTGCATAGGTAATCTTGCACGTCGCATCCCCGGTTCATTTTCTGCGTTTCCATCTTG
CACTTCAATAGCATATCTTTGTTAACGAAGCATCTGTGCTTCATTTTGTAGAACAAAAATGCAACGCGAG
AGCGCTAATTTTTCAAACAAAGAATCTGAGCTGCATTTTTACAGAACAGAAATGCAACGCGAAAGCGCTA
TTTTACCAACGAAGAATCTGTGCTTCATTTTTGTAAAACAAAAATGCAACGCGAGAGCGCTAATTTTTCA
AACAAAGAATCTGAGCTGCATTTTTACAGAACAGAAATGCAACGCGAGAGCGCTATTTTACCAACAAAGA
ATCTATACTTCTTTTTTGTTCTACAAAAATGCATCCCGAGAGCGCTATTTTTCTAACAAAGCATCTTAGA
TTACTTTTTTTCTCCTTTGTGCGCTCTATAATGCAGTCTCTTGATAACTTTTTGCACTGTAGGTCCGTTA
AGGTTAGAAGAAGGCTACTTTGGTGTCTATTTTCTCTTCCATAAAAAAAGCCTGACTCCACTTCCCGCGT
TTACTGATTACTAGCGAAGCTGCGGGTGCATTTTTTCAAGATAAAGGCATCCCCGATTATATTCTATACC
GATGTGGATTGCGCATACTTTGTGAACAGAAAGTGATAGCGTTGATGATTCTTCATTGGTCAGAAAATTA
TGAACGGTTTCTTCTATTTTGTCTCTATATACTACGTATAGGAAATGTTTACATTTTCGTATTGTTTTCG
ATTCACTCTATGAATAGTTCTTACTACAATTTTTTTGTCTAAAGAGTAATACTAGAGATAAACATAAAAA
ATGTAGAGGTCGAGTTTAGATGCAAGTTCAAGGAGCGAAAGGTGGATGGGTAGGTTATATAGGGATATAG
CACAGAGATATATAGCAAAGAGATACTTTTGAGCAATGTTTGTGGAAGCGGTATTCGCAATATTTTAGTA
GCTCGTTACAGTCCGGTGCGTTTTTGGTTTTTTGAAAGTGCGTCTTCAGAGCGCTTTTGGTTTTCAAAAG
CGCTCTGAAGTTCCTATACTTTCTAGAGAATAGGAACTTCGGAATAGGAACTTCAAAGCGTTTCCGAAAA
CGAGCGCTTCCGAAAATGCAACGCGAGCTGCGCACATACAGCTCACTGTTCACGTCGCACCTATATCTGC
GTGTTGCCTGTATATATATATACATGAGAAGAACGGCATAGTGCGTGTTTATGCTTAAATGCGTACTTAT
ATGCGTCTATTTATGTAGGATGAAAGGTAGTCTAGTACCTCCTGTGATATTATCCCATTCCATGCGGGGT
ATCGTATGCTTCCTTCAGCACTACCCTTTAGCTGTTCTATATGCTGCCACTCCTCAATTGGATTAGTCTC
ATCCTTCAATGCTATCATTTCCTTTGATATTGGATCATATGCATAGTACCGAGAAACTAGTGCGAAGTAG
TGATCAGGTATTGCTGTTATCTGATGAGTATACGTTGTCCTGGCCACGGCAGAAGCACGCTTATCGCTCC
AATTTCCCACAACATTAGTCAACTCCGTTAGGCCCTTCATTGAAAGAAATGAGGTCATCAAATGTCTTCC
AATGTGAGATTTTGGGCCATTTTTTATAGCAAAGATTGAATAAGGCGCATTTTTCTTCAAAGCTTTATTG
TACGATCTGACTAAGTTATCTTTTAATAATTGGTATTCCTGTTTATTGCTTGAAGAATTGCCGGTCCTAT
TTACTCGTTTTAGGACTGGTTCAGAATTCTTGAAGACGAAAGGGCCTCGTGATACGCCTATTTTTATAGG
TTAATGTCATGATAATAATGGTTTCTTAGACGTCAGGTGGCACTTTTCGGGGAAATGTGCGCGGAACCCC
TATTTGTTTATTTTTCTAAATACATTCAAATATGTATCCGCTCATGAGACAATAACCCTGATAAATGCTT
CAATAATATTGAAAAAGGAAGAGTATGAGTATTCAACATTTCCGTGTCGCCCTTATTCCCTTTTTTGCGG
CATTTTGCCTTCCTGTTTTTGCTCACCCAGAAACGCTGGTGAAAGTAAAAGATGCTGAAGATCAGTTGGG
TGCACGAGTGGGTTACATCGAACTGGATCTCAACAGCGGTAAGATCCTTGAGAGTTTTCGCCCCGAAGAA
CGTTTTCCAATGATGAGCACTTTTAAAGTTCTGCTATGTGGCGCGGTATTATCCCGTGTTGACGCCGGGC
AAGAGCAACTCGGTCGCCGCATACACTATTCTCAGAATGACTTGGTTGAGTACTCACCAGTCACAGAAAA
GCATCTTACGGATGGCATGACAGTAAGAGAATTATGCAGTGCTGCCATAACCATGAGTGATAACACTGCG
GCCAACTTACTTCTGACAACGATCGGAGGACCGAAGGAGCTAACCGCTTTTTTGCACAACATGGGGGATC
ATGTAACTCGCCTTGATCGTTGGGAACCGGAGCTGAATGAAGCCATACCAAACGACGAGCGTGACACCAC
GATGCCTGCAGCAATGGCAACAACGTTGCGCAAACTATTAACTGGCGAACTACTTACTCTAGCTTCCCGG
CAACAATTAATAGACTGGATGGAGGCGGATAAAGTTGCAGGACCACTTCTGCGCTCGGCCCTTCCGGCTG
GCTGGTTTATTGCTGATAAATCTGGAGCCGGTGAGCGTGGATCTCGCGGTATCATTGCAGCACTGGGGCC
AGATGGTAAGCCCTCCCGTATCGTAGTTATCTACACGACGGGGAGTCAGGCAACTATGGATGAACGAAAT
AGACAGATCGCTGAGATAGGTGCCTCACTGATTAAGCATTGGTAACTGTCAGACCAAGTTTACTCATATA
TACTTTAGATTGATTTAAAACTTCATTTTTAATTTAAAAGGATCTAGGTGAAGATCCTTTTTGATAATCT
CATGACCAAAATCCCTTAACGTGAGTTTTCGTTCCACTGAGCGTCAGACCCCGTAGAAAAGATCAAAGGA
TCTTCTTGAGATCCTTTTTTTCTGCGCGTAATCTGCTGCTTGCAAACAAAAAAACCACCGCTACCAGCGG
TGGTTTGTTTGCCGGATCAAGAGCTACCAACTCTTTTTCCGAAGGTAACTGGCTTCAGCAGAGCGCAGAT
ACCAAATACTGTCCTTCTAGTGTAGCCGTAGTTAGGCCACCACTTCAAGAACTCTGTAGCACCGCCTACA
TACCTCGCTCTGCTAATCCTGTTACCAGTGGCTGCTGCCAGTGGCGATAAGTCGTGTCTTACCGGGTTGG
ACTCAAGACGATAGTTACCGGATAAGGCGCAGCGGTCGGGCTGAACGGGGGGTTCGTGCACACAGCCCAG
CTTGGAGCGAACGACCTACACCGAACTGAGATACCTACAGCGTGAGCTATGAGAAAGCGCCACGCTTCCC
GAAGGGAGAAAGGCGGACAGGTATCCGGTAAGCGGCAGGGTCGGAACAGGAGAGCGCACGAGGGAGCTTC
CAGGGGGAAACGCCTGGTATCTTTATAGTCCTGTCGGGTTTCGCCACCTCTGACTTGAGCGTCGATTTTT
GTGATGCTCGTCAGGGGGGCGGAGCCTATGGAAAAACGCCAGCAACGCGGCCTTTTTACGGTTCCTGGCC
TTTTGCTGGCCTTTTGCTCACATGTTCTTTCCTGCGTTATCCCCTGATTCTGTGGATAACCGTATTACCG
CCTTTGAGTGAGCTGATACCGCTCGCCGCAGCCGAACGACCGAGCGCAGCGAGTCAGTGAGCGAGGAAGC
GGAAGAGCGCCTGATGCGGTATTTTCTCCTTACGCATCTGTGCGGTATTTCACACCGCATATGGTGCACT
CTCAGTACAATCTGCTCTGATGCCGCATAGTTAAGCCAGTATACACTCCGCTATCGCTACGTGACTGGGT
CATGGCTGCGCCCCGACACCCGCCAACACCCGCTGACGCGCCCTGACGGGCTTGTCTGCTCCCGGCATCC
GCTTACAGACAAGCTGTGACCGTCTCCGGGAGCTGCATGTGTCAGAGGTTTTCACCGTCATCACCGAAAC
GCGCGAGGCAGCAACTTCTTTTCTTTTTTTTTCTTTTCTCTCTCCCCCGTTGTTGTCTCACCATATCCGC
AATGACAAAAAAATGATGGAAGACACTAAAGGAAAAAATTAACGACAAAGACAGCACCAACAGATGTCGT
TGTTCCAGAGCTGATGAGGGGTATCTCGAAGCACACGAAACTTTTTCCTTCCTTCATTCACGCACACTAC
TCTCTAATGAGCAACGGTATACGGCCTTCCTTCCAGTTACTTGAATTTGAAATAAAAAAAAGTTTGCTGT
CTTGCTATCAAGTATAAATAGACCTGCAATTATTAATCTTTTGTTTCCTCGTCATTGTTCTCGTTCCCTT
TCTTCCTTGTTTCTTTTTCTGCACAATATTTCAAGCTATACCAAGCATACAATCAACTCCAAGCTTTGCA
AAGATGGATAAAGCGGAATTAATTCCCGAGCCTCCAAAAAAGAAGAGAAAGGTCGAATTGGGTACCGCCG
CCAATTTTAATCAAAGTGGGAATATTGCTGATAGCTCATTGTCCTTCACTTTCACTAACAGTAGCAACGG
TCCGAACCTCATAACAACTCAAACAAATTCTCAAGCGCTTTCACAACCAATTGCCTCCTCTAACGTTCAT
GATAACTTCATGAATAATGAAATCACGGCTAGTAAAATTGATGATGGTAATAATTCAAAACCACTGTCAC
CTGGTTGGACGGACCAAACTGCGTATAACGCGTTTGGAATCACTACAGGGATGTTTAATACCACTACAAT
GGATGATGTATATAACTATCTATTCGATGATGAAGATACCCCACCAAACCCAAAAAAAGAGATCTGGAAT
TCGGATCCTCGAGATTTACCTGAGATGACTCCCGCAGTTGCAATGACTCTTAGCTTAGCAGCCAACACCA
TGTGTGAATCATCACCTGTCGAGATCACTCAGCTAAAGAACGTTACTGATGCAGCTGACTTGTTATCTGA
TTCTGAAAATCAAAGCTTTTGCAACGGAGGGACTGAATGCACTATGGAAGATGTTTCTGAACTGGAAGAG
GTAGGTGAACAGGATTTGTTGAAAACTTTATCCGATACGAGAAGCGGGTCTTCCAATGTTTTTGATGAAG
ACGATGTATTGTCTGTTGTGGAGGATAATAGTGCTGTCATAAGTGAGGGCTTGTTAGTTGTTGATGCAGG
CTCTGAATTAAGCTTGTCTAATACAGCTATGGAAATAGATAACGGGCGAGTTCTTGCAACCGCGATTATC
GTAGGCGAATCAAGCATTGAGCAGGTTCCCACCGCGGAAGTTCTTATCGCGGGTGTAAATCAGGATACCA
ATACTTCGGAGGTTGTCATTAGATTGCCA
[810 nt withheld, positions 8719-9528]
